Addgene plasmid #130923: pLY54
Purpose: A CRISPR activation device with the necessary genes (dcas9 controlled by Ptet, pspFΔHTH::λN22plus controlled by promoter J23106), and the reporter part (PpspA-LEA2B2 with sfgfp::ASV).
Depositing lab: Baojun Wang. Depositing organization: University of Edinburgh. Publication: Engineered CRISPRa enables programmable eukaryote-like gene activation in bacteria. Liu Y, Wan X, Wang B. Nat Commun. 2019 Aug 26;10(1):3693. doi: 10.1038/s41467-019-11479-0. PubMed 31451697.
Backbone
  Vector backbone: pSB4A3mut
  Backbone manufacturer: Original version designed by: Reshma Shetty; Mutations introduced by: unknown
  Backbone size w/o insert (bp): 3337
  Total vector size (bp): 10491
  Vector type: Bacterial Expression, Synthetic Biology
Growth in bacteria
  Bacterial resistance: Ampicillin, 100 μg/mL
  Growth temperature: 37°C
  Growth strain: DH5alpha
  Growth instructions: Culture in the Lennox’s Luria-Bertani (LB) medium (10 g/L peptone, 5 g/L yeast extract, 5 g/L NaCl)
  Copy number: Low Copy
Gene/Insert 1
  Gene/Insert name: dcas9
  Species: Streptococcus pyogenes
  Insert size (bp): 4170
  Mutation: Mutations D10A and H840A on WT cas9. Synonymous mutation at R63 of dcas9 (CGT>CGC); Synonymous mutation at R447 of dcas9 (CGA>CGT)
  Promoter: Ptet
  Cloning method: Unknown
  Sequencing primers: 5′ TGCCACCTGACGTCTAAGAA; 3′ TGCGCTGTTAATCACTTTACTTTTATCTAATCTTG
Gene/Insert 2
  Gene/Insert name: tetR
  Species: E. coli
  Insert size (bp): 790
  Mutation: Synonymous mutation at S2 of tetR (TCT>TCA)
  Promoter: Ptet
  Cloning method: Unknown
  Sequencing primers: 5′ GAGCTGTCCGTTTGAGGCGAGTCGCTTCCGCTG; 3′ CACGAATATTTCCCGGCCAACGATAATTCAGC
Gene/Insert 3
  Gene/Insert name: pspFΔHTH::λN22plus
  Species: Synthetic; E. coli
  Insert size (bp): 1084
  Mutation: The HTH domain of the pspF gene was deleted (297-326). Mutations D2N and Q4R in the λN22 domain.
  Promoter: Anderson promoter: J23106
  Tag / fusion protein: pspFΔHTH::λN22plus (C terminal on insert)
  Cloning method: Restriction Enzyme; 5′ cloning site XbaI (destroyed during cloning); 3′ cloning site SpeI (destroyed during cloning)
  Sequencing primers: 5′ AGCATCAAGTCGCTAAAGAAGAAAGGGAAACACCTACTACTG; 3′ CTCGCCACGCACGGAAAACTTATGACCGTTGAC
Gene/Insert 4
  Gene/Insert name: sfgfp
  Species: Synthetic
  Insert size (bp): 1110
  Promoter: PpspA-LEA2B2
  Tag / fusion protein: ASV tag (C terminal on insert)
  Cloning method: Restriction Enzyme; 5′ cloning site XbaI (destroyed during cloning); 3′ cloning site SpeI, PstI (not destroyed)
  Sequencing primers: 5′ CTGCAACTCAGTTTGCAAATGAATGCAC; 3′ ATTACCGCCTTTGAGTGAGC
Terms and licenses: Academic/Nonprofit Terms; Industry Terms: Not Available to Industry
Depositor comments: The Top10 bacterial strain should be used for downstream applications
How to cite: pLY54 was a gift from Baojun Wang (Addgene plasmid # 130923 ; http://n2t.net/addgene:130923 ; RRID:Addgene_130923)
