[The description below was written by a language model from this plasmid's Addgene catalogue record and pLannotate feature annotations shown in this document.]
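Description:
pLY54 is a 10.5 kb bacterial expression and synthetic-biology plasmid that carries most of a CRISPR activation (CRISPRa) device for E. coli on one low-copy vector. The backbone is pSB4A3mut, a mutated BioBrick-format vector that replicates through the pSC101 origin with its Rep101 initiator protein and is selected with ampicillin via the bla gene. BioBrick prefix and suffix scars and several transcription terminators flank and insulate the inserted modules.

The payload comprises four genes. Catalytically dead Streptococcus pyogenes Cas9 (D10A, H840A, plus two synonymous changes) is transcribed from Ptet, with tetR encoded divergently from the overlapping tetR/tetA promoter region, so dCas9 levels can be tuned with a tetracycline-class inducer. The activator is PspF lacking its helix-turn-helix DNA-binding domain, fused at its C terminus to the λN22plus RNA-binding peptide (D2N, Q4R). It is driven constitutively by the Anderson promoter J23106, which the automated annotation matches as a fragment of the related J23119. PspF is the activator of the phage shock protein operon, and removing its DNA-binding domain presumably leaves its positioning dependent on the λN peptide binding an RNA element in a guide scaffold, so that dCas9 delivers it upstream of a target promoter.

The reporter is superfolder GFP under the engineered PpspA-LEA2B2 promoter, preceded by an sTRSV hammerhead ribozyme that likely serves as a 5′ insulator. It carries an ASV-variant ssrA degradation tag (annotated as an LVA fragment) to shorten its half-life. No guide RNA cassette is listed, so it is presumably supplied separately. The plasmid is used to test programmable gene activation in bacteria.
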