Features (pLannotate 1.2.2; 18 found; start..end, strand, type, name):
    508..557     -  misc_RNA       sTRSV HHRz: hammerhead ribozyme from the tobacco ringspot virus satellite RNA (Khvorova et al., 2003)
    808..861     -  CDS            λ N peptide (fragment): N-terminal RNA-binding domain from the λ bacteriophage antiterminator protein N (Baron-Benhamou et al., 2004)
    874..1761    -  CDS            pspF (fragment): PSPF_ECOLI - Also known as ycjB. Experimental evidence at protein level: Swiss-Prot protein existence level 1. Transcriptional activator for the phage shock protein (psp) operon (pspABCDE) and pspG gene. From Escherichia coli (strain K12).
   1789..1817    -  promoter       J23119 promoter (fragment): bacterial promoter (Registry of Standard Biological Parts BBa J23119)
   1892..2512    -  CDS            tetR: TETR2_ECOLX - Experimental evidence at protein level: Swiss-Prot protein existence level 1. TetR is the repressor of the tetracycline resistance element; its N-terminal region forms a helix-turn-helix structure and binds DNA. Binding of tetracycline to TetR reduces the repressor affinity for the tetracycline resistance gene (tetA) promoter operator sites. From Escherichia coli.
   2531..2586    +  promoter       tetR/tetA promoters: tetR; overlapping promoters for bacterial tetR and tetA
   2622..6726    +  CDS            dCas9 (fragment): catalytically dead mutant of the Cas9 endonuclease from the Streptococcus pyogenes Type II CRISPR/Cas system RNA-guided DNA-binding protein that lacks endonuclease activity due to the D10A mutation in the RuvC catalytic domain and the H840A mutation in the HNH catalytic domain
   6792..6813    -  misc_feature   BioBrick prefix: BioBrick prefix for parts that do not start with "ATG"
   6816..6859    +  terminator     bacterial terminator: putative bacterial transcription terminator
   6946..7050    +  promoter       AmpR promoter: bla
   7051..7911    +  CDS            AmpR: β-lactamase; bla; confers resistance to ampicillin, carbenicillin, and related antibiotics
   7941..8035    +  terminator     lambda t0 terminator: transcription terminator from phage lambda
   8527..8749    +  rep_origin     pSC101 ori: low-copy replication origin that requires the Rep101 protein
   8797..9747    +  CDS            Rep101: RepA protein needed for replication with the pSC101 origin; rep101
  10050..10107   -  terminator     his operon terminator: This putative transcriptin terminator from the E. coli his operon has a 2-bp deletion introduced during synthesis. Its efficiency has not been determined.
  10108..10128   -  misc_feature   BioBrick suffix: universal suffix for all parts
  10205..10228   -  CDS            ssrA tag (LVA) (fragment): C-terminal peptide that mediates degradation in bacteria through the ClpXP and ClpAP proteases (McGinness et al., 2006) mutant LVA variant that confers accelerated degradation under some conditions (Andersen et al., 1998)
  10235..457     -  CDS            superfolder GFP (across the origin): GFP variant that folds robustly even when fused to poorly folded proteins (Pédelacq et al., 2006)
>Addgene plasmid #130923 | pLY54 | addgene full sequence | sequence record 257307 | Addgene NGS Result
TGATGTAAACATTGTGGCTGTTAAAATTGTATTCCAGCTTATGGCCCAGGATATTGCCGTCTTCTTTAAA
GTCAATGCCTTTCAGCTCAATGCGGTTTACCAGGGTATCGCCTTCAAATTTCACTTCCGCACGCGTTTTG
TACGTGCCGTCATCCTTAAAGGAAATCGTGCGTTCCTGCACATAGCCTTCCGGCATGGCGGACTTGAAGA
AGTCATGCTGCTTCATATGGTCCGGATAACGAGCAAAGCACTGAACACCATAAGTCAGCGTCGTTACCAG
AGTCGGCCAAGGTACCGGCAGTTTACCAGTAGTACAGATGAACTTCAGCGTCAGTTTACCATTAGTTGCG
TCACCTTCACCCTCGCCACGCACGGAAAACTTATGACCGTTGACATCACCATCCAGTTCCACCAGAATAG
GGACGACACCAGTGAACAGCTCTTCGCCTTTACGCATATGGTATTTCTCCTCTTTAATCTCTAGTTAAAC
AAAATTATTTGTAGAGGCTGTTTCGTCCTCACGGACTCATCAGACCGGAAAGCACATCCGGTGACAGCTC
TCTAGTATTTGCGTTCAGGATTGTCCTGCTGAACTGTTAATACAATTTGCGTGCCAATTTTTTATCTTTT
TGATTTATAAAGATCTGATTGAAGAATCAACAGCAACATGCCAGGATGAGTTAGCGAATTACACTAACCG
CAAAACAACGTCTCAAACCGGACCGAACTATATAATAACTTCTAGTAGGGAGACCAGAAACAAAAAAAGG
CCGCGTTAGCGGCCTTCAATAATTGGCTCTAGTATTAATTTGCTGCTTTCCATTGAGCCTGTTTCTCTGC
GCGACGTTCGCGGCGGCGTGTGCGTGCATTCATTTGCAAACTGAGTTGCAGCAACTCTTTTTCCTGCTGC
ATCTGAAACTCACGTAAATCCAGCGGCAGTGTTGGAAGCGAGGTGGTTTCTGAAACGGCGATAGCGTCTT
CAGGCGGACGCCGTTTAAAGGGATCAATAATGATGTCATCAAGCGGATAATCGCTGGTGCCGTGGCGATA
CACTGAACGTTCCACCACGTTTTTCAATTCACGAATATTTCCCGGCCAACGATAATTCAGCAATGTTTCT
CTGGCGCGCTCCGTAAACCCCGGGAACAGAGGCAGCTTGATTTCCCGACACATCTGGATGGCAAAGTATT
CTGCCATCAACATTATGTCGCTTTCGCGCTCGCGCAGTGGTGGCAGTTGTACAACATCAAAAGCCAGTCG
GTCGAGCAGGTCAGCGCGAAAAGTGCCTTCATTGACCATCGCCGGGAGATCGGCATTCGTCGCGCATACC
AACCGCACATTCACCTGCAATGGTTGGCTGCCGCCAACGCGCTCCAGTTCACCGTACTCAATCACGCGCA
ATAATTTCTCCTGCACCATCATCGGTGCCGTAGCGAGTTCATCAAGAAATAGCGTACCGCCGTCGGCACG
TTCAAATCTCCCTGGATGACGTTTTTGCGCACCGGTAAACGCCCCCGCTTCGTGACCAAACAGTTCGGAA
TCCAGCAGATTTTCATTTAACGCCGCGCAGTTAAGGGAAATAAACGGCCCTTGCCAACGGGAGGAGAGAT
AATGCAGGCGGCTGGCAATCAGCTCTTTACCGGTGCCGCGTTCGCCGATGATGAGCACCGGTTTGTCCAG
CGGTGCGAGATGCGAAACCTGTTCCAGCACTTCGAGAAAGCTGTTCGCCTCACCAAGTAAATTATCTTTG
TATTCTGCCATCTAGTACTTTCCTGTGTGACTCTAGTAGCTAGCACTATACCTAGGACTGAGCTAGCCGT
AAACTCTAGTAGGGAGACCAGAAACAAAAAAAGGCCGCGTTAGCGGCCTTCAATAATTGGCTCTAGTATT
AAGACCCACTTTCACATTTAAGTTGTTTTTCTAATCCGCATATGATCAATTCAAGGCCGAATAAGAAGGC
TGGCTCTGCACCTTGGTGATCAAATAATTCGATAGCTTGTCGTAATAATGGCGGCATACTATCAGTAGTA
GGTGTTTCCCTTTCTTCTTTAGCGACTTGATGCTCTTGATCTTCCAATACGCAACCTAAAGTAAAATGCC
CCACAGCGCTGAGTGCATATAATGCATTCTCTAGTGAAAAACCTTGTTGGCATAAAAAGGCTAATTGATT
TTCGAGAGTTTCATACTGTTTTTCTGTAGGCCGTGTACCTAAATGTACTTTTGCTCCATCGCGATGACTT
AGTAAAGCACATCTAAAACTTTTAGCGTTATTACGTAAAAAATCTTGCCAGCTTTCCCCTTCTAAAGGGC
AAAAGTGAGTATGGTGCCTATCTAACATCTCAATGGCTAAGGCGTCGAGCAAAGCCCGCTTATTTTTTAC
ATGCCAATACAATGTAGGCTGCTCTACACCTAGCTTCTGGGCGAGTTTACGGGTTGTTAAACCTTCGATT
CCGACCTCATTAAGCAGCTCTAATGCGCTGTTAATCACTTTACTTTTATCTAATCTTGACATCATTAATT
CCTAATTTTTGTTGACACTCTATCGTTGATAGAGTTATTTTACCACTCCCTATCAGTGATAGAGAAAAGA
ATTGAAAAGATCTAAAGAGGAGAAAGGATCTATGGATAAGAAATACTCAATAGGCTTAGCTATCGGCACA
AATAGCGTCGGATGGGCGGTGATCACTGATGAATATAAGGTTCCGTCTAAAAAGTTCAAGGTTCTGGGAA
ATACAGACCGCCACAGTATCAAAAAAAATCTTATAGGGGCTCTTTTATTTGACAGTGGAGAGACAGCGGA
AGCGACTCGCCTCAAACGGACAGCTCGTAGAAGGTATACACGTCGGAAGAATCGTATTTGTTATCTACAG
GAGATTTTTTCAAATGAGATGGCGAAAGTAGATGATAGTTTCTTTCATCGACTTGAAGAGTCTTTTTTGG
TGGAAGAAGACAAGAAGCATGAACGTCATCCTATTTTTGGAAATATAGTAGATGAAGTTGCTTATCATGA
GAAATATCCAACTATCTATCATCTGCGAAAAAAATTGGTAGATTCTACTGATAAAGCGGATTTGCGCTTA
ATCTATTTGGCCTTAGCGCATATGATTAAGTTTCGTGGTCATTTTTTGATTGAGGGAGATTTAAATCCTG
ATAATAGTGATGTGGACAAACTATTTATCCAGTTGGTACAAACCTACAATCAATTATTTGAAGAAAACCC
TATTAACGCAAGTGGAGTAGATGCTAAAGCGATTCTTTCTGCACGATTGAGTAAATCAAGACGATTAGAA
AATCTCATTGCTCAGCTCCCCGGTGAGAAGAAAAATGGCTTATTTGGGAATCTCATTGCTTTGTCATTGG
GTTTGACCCCTAATTTTAAATCAAATTTTGATTTGGCAGAAGATGCTAAATTACAGCTTTCAAAAGATAC
TTACGATGATGATTTAGATAATTTATTGGCGCAAATTGGAGATCAATATGCTGATTTGTTTTTGGCAGCT
AAGAATTTATCAGATGCTATTTTACTTTCAGATATCCTAAGAGTAAATACTGAAATAACTAAGGCTCCCC
TATCAGCTTCAATGATTAAACGCTACGATGAACATCATCAAGACTTGACTCTTTTAAAAGCTTTAGTTCG
ACAACAACTTCCAGAAAAGTATAAAGAAATCTTTTTTGATCAATCAAAAAACGGATATGCAGGTTATATT
GATGGGGGAGCTAGCCAAGAAGAATTTTATAAATTTATCAAACCAATTTTAGAAAAAATGGATGGTACTG
AGGAATTATTGGTGAAACTAAATCGTGAAGATTTGCTGCGCAAGCAACGGACCTTTGACAACGGCTCTAT
TCCCCATCAAATTCACTTGGGTGAGCTGCATGCTATTTTGAGAAGACAAGAAGACTTTTATCCATTTTTA
AAAGACAATCGTGAGAAGATTGAAAAAATCTTGACTTTTCGTATTCCTTATTATGTTGGTCCATTGGCGC
GTGGCAATAGTCGTTTTGCATGGATGACTCGGAAGTCTGAAGAAACAATTACCCCATGGAATTTTGAAGA
AGTTGTCGATAAAGGTGCTTCAGCTCAATCATTTATTGAACGCATGACAAACTTTGATAAAAATCTTCCA
AATGAAAAAGTACTACCAAAACATAGTTTGCTTTATGAGTATTTTACGGTTTATAACGAATTGACAAAGG
TCAAATATGTTACTGAAGGAATGCGAAAACCAGCATTTCTTTCAGGTGAACAGAAGAAAGCCATTGTTGA
TTTACTCTTCAAAACAAATCGAAAAGTAACCGTTAAGCAATTAAAAGAAGATTATTTCAAAAAAATAGAA
TGTTTTGATAGTGTTGAAATTTCAGGAGTTGAAGATAGATTTAATGCTTCATTAGGTACCTACCATGATT
TGCTAAAAATTATTAAAGATAAAGATTTTTTGGATAATGAAGAAAATGAAGATATCTTAGAGGATATTGT
TTTAACATTGACCTTATTTGAAGATAGGGAGATGATTGAGGAAAGACTTAAAACATATGCTCACCTCTTT
GATGATAAGGTGATGAAACAGCTTAAACGTCGCCGTTATACTGGTTGGGGACGTTTGTCTCGAAAATTGA
TTAATGGTATTAGGGATAAGCAATCTGGCAAAACAATATTAGATTTTTTGAAATCAGATGGTTTTGCCAA
TCGCAATTTTATGCAGCTGATCCATGATGATAGTTTGACATTTAAAGAAGACATTCAAAAAGCACAAGTG
TCTGGACAAGGCGATAGTTTACATGAACATATTGCAAATTTAGCTGGTAGCCCTGCTATTAAAAAAGGTA
TTTTACAGACTGTAAAAGTTGTTGATGAATTGGTCAAAGTAATGGGGCGGCATAAGCCAGAAAATATCGT
TATTGAAATGGCACGTGAAAATCAGACAACTCAAAAGGGCCAGAAAAATTCGCGAGAGCGTATGAAACGA
ATCGAAGAAGGTATCAAAGAATTAGGAAGTCAGATTCTTAAAGAGCATCCTGTTGAAAATACTCAATTGC
AAAATGAAAAGCTCTATCTCTATTATCTCCAAAATGGAAGAGACATGTATGTGGACCAAGAATTAGATAT
TAATCGTTTAAGTGATTATGATGTCGATGCCATTGTTCCACAAAGTTTCCTTAAAGACGATTCAATAGAC
AATAAGGTCTTAACGCGTTCTGATAAAAATCGTGGTAAATCGGATAACGTTCCAAGTGAAGAAGTAGTCA
AAAAGATGAAAAACTATTGGAGACAACTTCTAAACGCCAAGTTAATCACTCAACGTAAGTTTGATAATTT
AACGAAAGCTGAACGTGGAGGTTTGAGTGAACTTGATAAAGCTGGTTTTATCAAACGCCAATTGGTTGAA
ACTCGCCAAATCACTAAGCATGTGGCACAAATTTTGGATAGTCGCATGAATACTAAATACGATGAAAATG
ATAAACTTATTCGAGAGGTTAAAGTGATTACCTTAAAATCTAAATTAGTTTCTGACTTCCGAAAAGATTT
CCAATTCTATAAAGTACGTGAGATTAACAATTACCATCATGCCCATGATGCGTATCTAAATGCCGTCGTT
GGAACTGCTTTGATTAAGAAATATCCAAAACTTGAATCGGAGTTTGTCTATGGTGATTATAAAGTTTATG
ATGTTCGTAAAATGATTGCTAAGTCTGAGCAAGAAATAGGCAAAGCAACCGCAAAATATTTCTTTTACTC
TAATATCATGAACTTCTTCAAAACAGAAATTACACTTGCAAATGGAGAGATTCGCAAACGCCCTCTAATC
GAAACTAATGGGGAAACTGGAGAAATTGTCTGGGATAAAGGGCGAGATTTTGCCACAGTGCGCAAAGTAT
TGTCCATGCCCCAAGTCAATATTGTCAAGAAAACAGAAGTACAGACAGGCGGATTCTCCAAGGAGTCAAT
TTTACCAAAAAGAAATTCGGACAAGCTTATTGCTCGTAAAAAAGACTGGGATCCAAAAAAATATGGTGGT
TTTGATAGTCCAACGGTAGCTTATTCAGTCCTAGTGGTTGCTAAGGTGGAAAAAGGGAAATCGAAGAAGT
TAAAATCCGTTAAAGAGTTACTAGGGATCACAATTATGGAAAGAAGTTCCTTTGAAAAAAATCCGATTGA
CTTTTTAGAAGCTAAAGGATATAAGGAAGTTAAAAAAGACTTAATCATTAAACTACCTAAATATAGTCTT
TTTGAGTTAGAAAACGGTCGTAAACGGATGCTGGCTAGTGCCGGAGAATTACAAAAAGGAAATGAGCTGG
CTCTGCCAAGCAAATATGTGAATTTTTTATATTTAGCTAGTCATTATGAAAAGTTGAAGGGTAGTCCAGA
AGATAACGAACAAAAACAATTGTTTGTGGAGCAGCATAAGCATTATTTAGATGAGATTATTGAGCAAATC
AGTGAATTTTCTAAGCGTGTTATTTTAGCAGATGCCAATTTAGATAAAGTTCTTAGTGCATATAACAAAC
ATAGAGACAAACCAATACGTGAACAAGCAGAAAATATTATTCATTTATTTACGTTGACGAATCTTGGAGC
TCCCGCTGCTTTTAAATATTTTGATACAACAATTGATCGTAAACGATATACGTCTACAAAAGAAGTTTTA
GATGCCACTCTTATCCATCAATCCATCACTGGTCTTTATGAAACACGCATTGATTTGAGTCAGCTAGGAG
GTGACTAATACTAGAGCCAATTATTGAAGGGGAGCGGGAAACCGCTCCCCTTTTTTTGTTTCTGGTCTCC
CCTCTAGAAGCGGCCGCGAATTCCAGAAATCATCCTTAGCGAAAGCTAAGGATTTTTTTTATCTGAAATT
CTGCCTCGTGATACGCCTATTTTTATAGGTTAATGTCATGATAATAATGGTTTCTTAGACGTCAGGTGGC
ACCATGGGAAATGTGCGCGGAACCCCTATTTGTTTATTTTTCTAAATACATTCAAATATGTATCCGCTCA
TGAGACAATAACCCTGATAAATGCTTCAATAATATTGAAAAAGGAAGAGTATGAGTATTCAACATTTCCG
TGTCGCCCTTATTCCCTTTTTTGCGGCATTTTGCCTTCCTGTTTTTGCTCACCCAGAAACGCTGGTGAAA
GTAAAAGATGCTGAAGATCAGTTGGGTGCACGAGTGGGTTACATCGAACTGGATCTCAACAGCGGTAAGA
TCCTTGAGAGTTTTCGCCCCGAAGAACGTTTTCCAATGATGAGCACTTTTAAAGTTCTGCTATGTGGCGC
GGTATTATCCCGTATTGACGCCGGGCAAGAGCAACTCGGTCGCCGCATACACTATTCTCAGAATGACTTG
GTTGAGTACTCACCAGTCACAGAAAAGCATCTTACGGATGGCATGACAGTAAGAGAATTATGCAGTGCTG
CCATAACCATGAGTGATAACACTGCGGCCAACTTACTTCTGACAACGATCGGAGGACCGAAGGAGCTAAC
CGCTTTTTTGCACAACATGGGGGATCATGTAACTCGCCTTGATCGTTGGGAACCGGAGCTGAATGAAGCC
ATACCAAACGACGAGCGTGACACCACGATGCCTGTAGCAATGGCAACAACGTTGCGCAAACTATTAACTG
GCGAACTACTTACTCTAGCTTCCCGGCAACAATTAATAGACTGGATGGAGGCGGATAAAGTTGCAGGACC
ACTTCTGCGCTCGGCCCTTCCGGCTGGCTGGTTTATTGCTGATAAATCTGGAGCCGGTGAGCGTGGGTCT
CGCGGTATCATTGCAGCACTGGGGCCAGATGGTAAGCCCTCCCGTATCGTAGTTATCTACACGACGGGGA
GTCAGGCAACTATGGATGAACGAAATAGACAGATCGCTGAGATAGGTGCCTCACTGATTAAGCATTGGTA
ACTGTCAGACCAAGTTTACGAGCTCGCTTGGACTCCTGTTGATAGATCCAGTAATGACCTCAGAACTCCA
TCTGGATTTGTTCAGAACGCTCGGTTGCCGCCGGGCGTTTTTTATTGGTGAGAATCCAAGCACTAGGGAC
AGTAAGACGGGTAAGCCTGTTGATGATACCGCTGCCTTACTGGGTGCATTAGCCAGTCTGAATGACCTGT
CACGGGATAATCCGAAGTGGTCAGACTGGAAAATCAGAGGGCAGGAACTGCTGAACAGCAAAAAGTCAGA
TAGCACCACATAGCAGACCCGCCATAAAACGCCCTGAGAAGCCCGTGACGGGCTTTTCTTGTATTATGGG
TAGTTTCCTTGCATGAATCCATAAAAGGCGCCTGTAGTGCCATTTACCCCCATTCACTGCCAGAGCCGTG
AGCGCAGCGAACTGAATGTCACGAAAAAGACAGCGACTCAGGTGCCTGATGGTCGGAGACAAAAGGAATA
TTCAGCGATTTGCCCGAGCTTGCGAGGGTGCTACTTAAGCCTTTAGGGTTTTAAGGTCTGTTTTGTAGAG
GAGCAAACAGCGTTTGCGACATCCTTTTGTAATACTGCGGAACTGACTAAAGTAGTGAGTTATACACAGG
GCTGGGATCTATTCTTTTTATCTTTTTTTATTCTTTCTTTATTCTATAAATTATAACCACTTGAATATAA
ACAAAAAAAACACACAAAGGTCTAGCGGAATTTACAGAGGGTCTAGCAGAATTTACAAGTTTTCCAGCAA
AGGTCTAGCAGAATTTACAGATACCCACAACTCAAAGGAAAAGGACATGTAATTATCATTGACTAGCCCA
TCTCAATTGGTATAGTGATTAAAATCACCTAGACCAATTGAGATGTATGTCTGAATTAGTTGTTTTCAAA
GCAAATGAACTAGCGATTAGTCGCTATGACTTAACGGAGCATGAAACCAAGCTAATTTTATGCTGTGTGG
CACTACTCAACCCCACGATTGAAAACCCTACAAGGAAAGAACGGACGGTATCGTTCACTTATAACCAATA
CGCTCAGATGATGAACATCAGTAGGGAAAATGCTTATGGTGTATTAGCTAAAGCAACCAGAGAGCTGATG
ACGAGAACTGTGGAAATCAGGAATCCTTTGGTTAAAGGCTTTGAGATTTTCCAGTGGACAAACTATGCCA
AGTTCTCAAGCGAAAAATTAGAATTAGTTTTTAGTGAAGAGATATTGCCTTATCTTTTCCAGTTAAAAAA
ATTCATAAAATATAATCTGGAACATGTTAAGTCTTTTGAAAACAAATACTCTATGAGGATTTATGAGTGG
TTATTAAAAGAACTAACACAAAAGAAAACTCACAAGGCAAATATAGAGATTAGCCTTGATGAATTTAAGT
TCATGTTAATGCTTGAAAATAACTACCATGAGTTTAAAAGGCTTAACCAATGGGTTTTGAAACCAATAAG
TAAAGATTTAAACACTTACAGCAATATGAAATTGGTGGTTGATAAGCGAGGCCGCCCGACTGATACGTTG
ATTTTCCAAGTTGAACTAGATAGACAAATGGATCTCGTAACCGAACTTGAGAACAACCAGATAAAAATGA
ATGGTGACAAAATACCAACAACCATTACATCAGATTCCTACCTACATAACGGACTAAGAAAAACACTACA
CGATGCTTTAACTGCAAAAATTCAGCTCACCAGTTTTGAGGCAAAATTTTTGAGTGACATGCAAAGTAAG
TATGATCTCAATGGTTCGTTCTCATGGCTCACGCAAAAACAACGAACCACACTAGAGAACATACTGGCTA
AATACGGAAGGATCTGAGGTTCTTATGGCTCTTGTATCTATCAGTGAAGCATCAAGACTAACAAACAAAA
GTAGAACAACTGTTCACCGTTACATATCAAAGGGAAAACTGTCCATATGCACAGATGAAAACGGTGTAAA
AAAGATAGATACATCAGAGCTTTTACGAGTTTTTGGTGCATTCAAAGCTGTTCACCATGAACAGATCGAC
AATGTAACCTCGAGATTACCGCCTTTGAGTGAGCTGATACCGCTCGCCGCAGCCGAACGACCGAGCGCAG
CGAGTCAGTGAGCGAGGAAGCCTGCATAACGCGAAGTAATCTTTTCGGTTTTAAAGAAAAAGGGCAGGGT
GGTGACACCTTGCCCTTTTTTGCCGGACTGCAGCGGCCGCTACTAGTAGGGAGACCAGAAACAAAAAAAG
GCCCCCCGTTAGGGAGGCCTTCAATAATTGGCTCTAGTATTATTAAACTGATGCAGCGTAGTTTTCGTCG
TTTGCAGCAGGCCTTTTGTACAGTTCATCCATACCATGCGTGATGCCCGCTGCGGTTACGAACTCCAGCA
GAACCATATGATCGCGTTTCTCGTTCGGATCTTTAGACAGAACGCTTTGCGTGCTCAGATAGTGATTGTC
TGGCAGCAGAACAGGACCATCACCGATTGGAGTGTTTTGCTGGTAGTGATCAGCCAGCTGCACGCTGCCA
TCCTCCACGTTGTGGCGAATTTTAAAATTCGCTTTAATGCCATTTTTTTGTTTATCGGCGG
